Addgene plasmid #91626: pPN099
Purpose: Express sgRNA targeting human HCN1
Depositing lab: Lindy Barrett. Publication: A Scaled Framework for CRISPR Editing of Human Pluripotent Stem Cells to Study Psychiatric Disease. Hazelbaker DZ, Beccard A, Bara AM, Dabkowski N, Messana A, Mazzucato P, Lam D, Manning D, Eggan K, Barrett LE. Stem Cell Reports. 2017 Oct 10;9(4):1315-1327. doi: 10.1016/j.stemcr.2017.09.006. PubMed 29020615.
Backbone
  Vector backbone: pUC19-U6 promoter
  Vector type: CRISPR
Growth in bacteria
  Bacterial resistance: Ampicillin, 100 μg/mL
  Growth temperature: 37°C
  Growth strain: DH5alpha
  Copy number: High Copy
Gene/Insert
  Gene/Insert name: HCN1 (alt name: NM_021072.3)
  gRNA/shRNA sequence: AGACAGTTCTGAAATCATCC
  Species: H. sapiens (human)
  Insert size (bp): 21
  Entrez Gene: HCN1 (a.k.a. BCNG-1, BCNG1, DEE24, EIEE24, GEFSP10, HAC-2)
  Promoter: U6
  Cloning method: Restriction Enzyme; 5′ cloning site BbsI (destroyed during cloning); 3′ cloning site BbsI (destroyed during cloning)
  Sequencing primers: 5′ M13F (-21)
Terms and licenses: Academic/Nonprofit Terms; Industry Terms: Not Available to Industry
How to cite: pPN099 was a gift from Lindy Barrett (Addgene plasmid # 91626 ; http://n2t.net/addgene:91626 ; RRID:Addgene_91626)
