[The description below was written by a language model from this plasmid's Addgene catalogue record and pLannotate feature annotations shown in this document.]
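Description:
pPN099 is a small (about 3 kb) CRISPR guide RNA expression plasmid built on a pUC19 backbone carrying a human U6 promoter cassette. It is propagated in E. coli as a high-copy plasmid through the ColE1/pUC-type origin and selected with ampicillin via the β-lactamase gene and its native promoter. The remaining annotated elements are leftovers of the pUC19 cloning vector with no role in the guide cassette: the lac promoter, operator and CAP binding site, fragments of lacZα, lacI, rop and bom, and a remnant of the multiple cloning site.

The functional payload is a single guide RNA directed against human HCN1, which encodes a hyperpolarization-activated cyclic nucleotide-gated channel. The short targeting spacer was inserted as an oligonucleotide duplex between two BbsI sites, both destroyed during cloning. It therefore sits in the gap between the U6 promoter and the Streptococcus pyogenes Cas9 guide RNA scaffold. The U6 promoter recruits RNA polymerase III, which suits the production of short, uncapped, non-polyadenylated transcripts, and yields a chimeric sgRNA in which the HCN1-specific spacer is fused to the Cas9-binding scaffold.

The plasmid encodes no Cas9 nuclease and carries no mammalian selection marker or reporter, so SpCas9 must be supplied from a separate source for editing of the HCN1 locus. The associated publication describes a scaled framework for CRISPR editing of human pluripotent stem cells to study psychiatric disease. That context suggests pPN099 is one of a set of guide plasmids used to modify disease-relevant genes in such cells.
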