Features (pLannotate 1.2.2; 13 found; start..end, strand, type, name):
      1..241     +  promoter       U6 promoter: RNA polymerase III promoter for human U6 snRNA
    271..346     +  misc_RNA       gRNA scaffold: guide RNA scaffold for the Streptococcus pyogenes CRISPR/Cas9 system
    395..411     -  protein_bind   lac operator: The lac repressor binds to the lac operator to inhibit transcription in E. coli. This inhibition can be relieved by adding lactose or isopropyl-β-D-thiogalactopyranoside (IPTG). lac repressor encoded by lacI
    419..449     -  promoter       lac promoter: promoter for the E. coli lac operon
    464..485     -  protein_bind   CAP binding site: CAP binding activates transcription in the presence of cAMP. E. coli catabolite activator protein
    498..590     -  CDS            lacI (fragment): lac repressor; lacI; The lac repressor binds to the lac operator to inhibit transcription in E. coli. This inhibition can be relieved by adding lactose or isopropyl-β-D-thiogalactopyranoside (IPTG).
    773..1361    -  rep_origin     ori: high-copy-number ColE1/pMB1/pBR322/pUC origin of replication
   1532..2392    -  CDS            AmpR: β-lactamase; bla; confers resistance to ampicillin, carbenicillin, and related antibiotics
   2393..2497    -  promoter       AmpR promoter: bla
   2592..2627    +  CDS            rop (fragment): Rop protein, which maintains plasmids at low copy number; rop
   2729..2828    +  misc_feature   bom (fragment): basis of mobility region from pBR322
   2834..2991    -  CDS            lacZα (fragment): LacZα fragment of β-galactosidase; lacZ fragment
   2988..3014    +  misc_feature   MCS (fragment): pUC18/19 multiple cloning site
>Addgene plasmid #91626 | pPN099 | addgene full sequence | sequence record 180197 | Addgene NGS Result
GAGGGCCTATTTCCCATGATTCCTTCATATTTGCATATACGATACAAGGCTGTTAGAGAGATAATTGGAA
TTAATTTGACTGTAAACACAAAGATATTAGTACAAAATACGTGACGTAGAAAGTAATAATTTCTTGGGTA
GTTTGCAGTTTTAAAATTATGTTTTAAAATGGACTATCATATGCTTACCGTAACTTGAAAGTATTTCGAT
TTCTTGGCTTTATATATCTTGTGGAAAGGACGAAACACCGAGACAGTTCTGAAATCATCCGTTTTAGAGC
TAGAAATAGCAAGTTAAAATAAGGCTAGTCCGTTATCAACTTGAAAAAGTGGCACCGAGTCGGTGCTTTT
TTAAGCTTGGCGTAATCATGGTCATAGCTGTTTCCTGTGTGAAATTGTTATCCGCTCACAATTCCACACA
ACATACGAGCCGGAAGCATAAAGTGTAAAGCCTGGGGTGCCTAATGAGTGAGCTAACTCACATTAATTGC
GTTGCGCTCACTGCCCGCTTTCCAGTCGGGAAACCTGTCGTGCCAGCTGCATTAATGAATCGGCCAACGC
GCGGGGAGAGGCGGTTTGCGTATTGGGCGCTCTTCCGCTTCCTCGCTCACTGACTCGCTGCGCTCGGTCG
TTCGGCTGCGGCGAGCGGTATCAGCTCACTCAAAGGCGGTAATACGGTTATCCACAGAATCAGGGGATAA
CGCAGGAAAGAACATGTGAGCAAAAGGCCAGCAAAAGGCCAGGAACCGTAAAAAGGCCGCGTTGCTGGCG
TTTTTCCATAGGCTCCGCCCCCCTGACGAGCATCACAAAAATCGACGCTCAAGTCAGAGGTGGCGAAACC
CGACAGGACTATAAAGATACCAGGCGTTTCCCCCTGGAAGCTCCCTCGTGCGCTCTCCTGTTCCGACCCT
GCCGCTTACCGGATACCTGTCCGCCTTTCTCCCTTCGGGAAGCGTGGCGCTTTCTCATAGCTCACGCTGT
AGGTATCTCAGTTCGGTGTAGGTCGTTCGCTCCAAGCTGGGCTGTGTGCACGAACCCCCCGTTCAGCCCG
ACCGCTGCGCCTTATCCGGTAACTATCGTCTTGAGTCCAACCCGGTAAGACACGACTTATCGCCACTGGC
AGCAGCCACTGGTAACAGGATTAGCAGAGCGAGGTATGTAGGCGGTGCTACAGAGTTCTTGAAGTGGTGG
CCTAACTACGGCTACACTAGAAGAACAGTATTTGGTATCTGCGCTCTGCTGAAGCCAGTTACCTTCGGAA
AAAGAGTTGGTAGCTCTTGATCCGGCAAACAAACCACCGCTGGTAGCGGTGGTTTTTTTGTTTGCAAGCA
GCAGATTACGCGCAGAAAAAAAGGATCTCAAGAAGATCCTTTGATCTTTTCTACGGGGTCTGACGCTCAG
TGGAACGAAAACTCACGTTAAGGGATTTTGGTCATGAGATTATCAAAAAGGATCTTCACCTAGATCCTTT
TAAATTAAAAATGAAGTTTTAAATCAATCTAAAGTATATATGAGTAAACTTGGTCTGACAGTTACCAATG
CTTAATCAGTGAGGCACCTATCTCAGCGATCTGTCTATTTCGTTCATCCATAGTTGCCTGACTCCCCGTC
GTGTAGATAACTACGATACGGGAGGGCTTACCATCTGGCCCCAGTGCTGCAATGATACCGCGAGACCCAC
GCTCACCGGCTCCAGATTTATCAGCAATAAACCAGCCAGCCGGAAGGGCCGAGCGCAGAAGTGGTCCTGC
AACTTTATCCGCCTCCATCCAGTCTATTAATTGTTGCCGGGAAGCTAGAGTAAGTAGTTCGCCAGTTAAT
AGTTTGCGCAACGTTGTTGCCATTGCTACAGGCATCGTGGTGTCACGCTCGTCGTTTGGTATGGCTTCAT
TCAGCTCCGGTTCCCAACGATCAAGGCGAGTTACATGATCCCCCATGTTGTGCAAAAAAGCGGTTAGCTC
CTTCGGTCCTCCGATCGTTGTCAGAAGTAAGTTGGCCGCAGTGTTATCACTCATGGTTATGGCAGCACTG
CATAATTCTCTTACTGTCATGCCATCCGTAAGATGCTTTTCTGTGACTGGTGAGTACTCAACCAAGTCAT
TCTGAGAATAGTGTATGCGGCGACCGAGTTGCTCTTGCCCGGCGTCAATACGGGATAATACCGCGCCACA
TAGCAGAACTTTAAAAGTGCTCATCATTGGAAAACGTTCTTCGGGGCGAAAACTCTCAAGGATCTTACCG
CTGTTGAGATCCAGTTCGATGTAACCCACTCGTGCACCCAACTGATCTTCAGCATCTTTTACTTTCACCA
GCGTTTCTGGGTGAGCAAAAACAGGAAGGCAAAATGCCGCAAAAAAGGGAATAAGGGCGACACGGAAATG
TTGAATACTCATACTCTTCCTTTTTCAATATTATTGAAGCATTTATCAGGGTTATTGTCTCATGAGCGGA
TACATATTTGAATGTATTTAGAAAAATAAACAAATAGGGGTTCCGCGCACATTTCCCCGAAAAGTGCCAC
CTGACGTCTAAGAAACCATTATTATCATGACATTAACCTATAAAAATAGGCGTATCACGAGGCCCTTTCG
TCTCGCGCGTTTCGGTGATGACGGTGAAAACCTCTGACACATGCAGCTCCCGGAGACGGTCACAGCTTGT
CTGTAAGCGGATGCCGGGAGCAGACAAGCCCGTCAGGGCGCGTCAGCGGGTGTTGGCGGGTGTCGGGGCT
GGCTTAACTATGCGGCATCAGAGCAGATTGTACTGAGAGTGCACCATATGCGGTGTGAAATACCGCACAG
ATGCGTAAGGAGAAAATACCGCATCAGGCGCCATTCGCCATTCAGGCTGCGCAACTGTTGGGAAGGGCGA
TCGGTGCGGGCCTCTTCGCTATTACGCCAGCTGGCGAAAGGGGGATGTGCTGCAAGGCGATTAAGTTGGG
TAACGCCAGGGTTTTCCCAGTCACGACGTTGTAAAACGACGGCCAGTGAATTCGAGCTCGGTACCCGGGG
ATCCGTTAATTAA
